>Addgene plasmid #86329 | PX458_MLX_1 | depositor full sequence | sequence record 168210 | Full Sequence
TTTTGCTCACATGTNNGAGGGCCTATTTCCCATGATTCCTTCATATTTGCATATACGATACAAGGCTGTT
AGAGAGATAATTGGAATTAATTTGACTGTAAACACAAAGATATTAGTACAAAATACGTGACGTAGAAAGT
AATAATTTCTTGGGTAGTTTGCAGTTTTAAAATTATGTTTTAAAATGGACTATCATATGCTTACCGTAAC
TTGAAAGTATTTCGATTTCTTGGCTTTATATATCTTGTGGAAAGGACGAAACACCGAAAAACCAGCTTTA
CTGACGTTTTAGAGCTAGAAATAGCAAGTTAAAATAAGGCTAGTCCGTTATCAACTTGAAAAAGTGGCAC
CGAGTCGGTGCTTTTTTGTTTTAGAGCTAGAAATAGCAAGTTAAAATAAGGCTAGTCCGTTTTTAGCGCG
TGCGCCAATTCTGCAGACAAATGGCTCTAGAGGTACCCGTTACATAACTTACGGTAAATGGCCCGCCTGG
CTGACCGCCCAACGACCCCCGCCCATTGACGTCAATAGTAACGCCAATAGGGACTTTCCATTGACGTCAA
TGGGTGGAGTATTTACGGTAAACTGCCCACTTGGCAGTACATCAAGTGTATCATATGCCAAGTACGCCCC
CTATTGACGTCAATGACGGTAAATGGCCCGCCTGGCATTGTGCCCAGTACATGACCTTATGGGACTTTCC
TACTTGGCAGTACATCTACGTATTAGTCATCGCTATTACCATGGTCGAGGTGAGCCCCACGTTCTGCTTC
ACTCTCCCCATCTCCCCCCCCTCCCCACCCCCAATTTTGTATTTATTTATTTTTTAATTATTTTGTGCAG
CGATGGGGGCGGGGGGGGGGGGGGGGCGCGCGCCAGGCGGGGCGGGGCGGGGCGAGGGGCGGGGCGGGGC
GAGGCGGAGAGGTGCGGCGGCAGCCAATCAGAGCGGCGCGCTCCGAAAGTTTCCTTTTATGGCGAGGCGG
CGGCGGCGGCGGCCCTATAAAAAGCGAAGCGCGCGGCGGGCGGGAGTCGCTGCGACGCTGCCTTCGCCCC
GTGCCCCGCTCCGCCGCCGCCTCGCGCCGCCCGCCCCGGCTCTGACTGACCGCGTTACTCCCACAGGTGA
GCGGGCGGGACGGCCCTTCTCCTCCGGGCTGTAATTAGCTGAGCAAGAGGTAAGGGTTTAAGGGATGGTT
GGTTGGTGGGGTATTAATGTTTAATTACCTGGAGCACCTGCCTGAAATCACTTTTTTTCAGGTTGGACCG
GTGCCACCATGGACTATAAGGACCACGACGGAGACTACAAGGATCATGATATTGATTACAAAGACGATGA
CGATAAGATGGCCCCAAAGAAGAAGCGGAAGGTCGGTATCCACGGAGTCCCAGCAGCCGACAAGAAGTAC
AGCATCGGCCTGGACATCGGCACCAACTCTGTGGGCTGGGCCGTGATCACCGACGAGTACAAGGTGCCCA
GCAAGAAATTCAAGGTGCTGGGCAACACCGACCGGCACAGCATCAAGAAGAACCTGATCGGAGCCCTGCT
GTTCGACAGCGGCGAAACAGCCGAGGCCACCCGGCTGAAGAGAACCGCCAGAAGAAGATACACCAGACGG
AAGAACCGGATCTGCTATCTGCAAGAGATCTTCAGCAACGAGATGGCCAAGGTGGACGACAGCTTCTTCC
ACAGACTGGAAGAGTCCTTCCTGGTGGAAGAGGATAAGAAGCACGAGCGGCACCCCATCTTCGGCAACAT
CGTGGACGAGGTGGCCTACCACGAGAAGTACCCCACCATCTACCACCTGAGAAAGAAACTGGTGGACAGC
ACCGACAAGGCCGACCTGCGGCTGATCTATCTGGCCCTGGCCCACATGATCAAGTTCCGGGGCCACTTCC
TGATCGAGGGCGACCTGAACCCCGACAACAGCGACGTGGACAAGCTGTTCATCCAGCTGGTGCAGACCTA
CAACCAGCTGTTCGAGGAAAACCCCATCAACGCCAGCGGCGTGGACGCCAAGGCCATCCTGTCTGCCAGA
CTGAGCAAGAGCAGACGGCTGGAAAATCTGATCGCCCAGCTGCCCGGCGAGAAGAAGAATGGCCTGTTCG
GAAACCTGATTGCCCTGAGCCTGGGCCTGACCCCCAACTTCAAGAGCAACTTCGACCTGGCCGAGGATGC
CAAACTGCAGCTGAGCAAGGACACCTACGACGACGACCTGGACAACCTGCTGGCCCAGATCGGCGACCAG
TACGCCGACCTGTTTCTGGCCGCCAAGAACCTGTCCGACGCCATCCTGCTGAGCGACATCCTGAGAGTGA
ACACCGAGATCACCAAGGCCCCCCTGAGCGCCTCTATGATCAAGAGATACGACGAGCACCACCAGGACCT
GACCCTGCTGAAAGCTCTCGTGCGGCAGCAGCTGCCTGAGAAGTACAAAGAGATTTTCTTCGACCAGAGC
AAGAACGGCTACGCCGGCTACATTGACGGCGGAGCCAGCCAGGAAGAGTTCTACAAGTTCATCAAGCCCA
TCCTGGAAAAGATGGACGGCACCGAGGAACTGCTCGTGAAGCTGAACAGAGAGGACCTGCTGCGGAAGCA
GCGGACCTTCGACAACGGCAGCATCCCCCACCAGATCCACCTGGGAGAGCTGCACGCCATTCTGCGGCGG
CAGGAAGATTTTTACCCATTCCTGAAGGACAACCGGGAAAAGATCGAGAAGATCCTGACCTTCCGCATCC
CCTACTACGTGGGCCCTCTGGCCAGGGGAAACAGCAGATTCGCCTGGATGACCAGAAAGAGCGAGGAAAC
CATCACCCCCTGGAACTTCGAGGAAGTGGTGGACAAGGGCGCTTCCGCCCAGAGCTTCATCGAGCGGATG
ACCAACTTCGATAAGAACCTGCCCAACGAGAAGGTGCTGCCCAAGCACAGCCTGCTGTACGAGTACTTCA
CCGTGTATAACGAGCTGACCAAAGTGAAATACGTGACCGAGGGAATGAGAAAGCCCGCCTTCCTGAGCGG
CGAGCAGAAAAAGGCCATCGTGGACCTGCTGTTCAAGACCAACCGGAAAGTGACCGTGAAGCAGCTGAAA
GAGGACTACTTCAAGAAAATCGAGTGCTTCGACTCCGTGGAAATCTCCGGCGTGGAAGATCGGTTCAACG
CCTCCCTGGGCACATACCACGATCTGCTGAAAATTATCAAGGACAAGGACTTCCTGGACAATGAGGAAAA
CGAGGACATTCTGGAAGATATCGTGCTGACCCTGACACTGTTTGAGGACAGAGAGATGATCGAGGAACGG
CTGAAAACCTATGCCCACCTGTTCGACGACAAAGTGATGAAGCAGCTGAAGCGGCGGAGATACACCGGCT
GGGGCAGGCTGAGCCGGAAGCTGATCAACGGCATCCGGGACAAGCAGTCCGGCAAGACAATCCTGGATTT
CCTGAAGTCCGACGGCTTCGCCAACAGAAACTTCATGCAGCTGATCCACGACGACAGCCTGACCTTTAAA
GAGGACATCCAGAAAGCCCAGGTGTCCGGCCAGGGCGATAGCCTGCACGAGCACATTGCCAATCTGGCCG
GCAGCCCCGCCATTAAGAAGGGCATCCTGCAGACAGTGAAGGTGGTGGACGAGCTCGTGAAAGTGATGGG
CCGGCACAAGCCCGAGAACATCGTGATCGAAATGGCCAGAGAGAACCAGACCACCCAGAAGGGACAGAAG
AACAGCCGCGAGAGAATGAAGCGGATCGAAGAGGGCATCAAAGAGCTGGGCAGCCAGATCCTGAAAGAAC
ACCCCGTGGAAAACACCCAGCTGCAGAACGAGAAGCTGTACCTGTACTACCTGCAGAATGGGCGGGATAT
GTACGTGGACCAGGAACTGGACATCAACCGGCTGTCCGACTACGATGTGGACCATATCGTGCCTCAGAGC
TTTCTGAAGGACGACTCCATCGACAACAAGGTGCTGACCAGAAGCGACAAGAACCGGGGCAAGAGCGACA
ACGTGCCCTCCGAAGAGGTCGTGAAGAAGATGAAGAACTACTGGCGGCAGCTGCTGAACGCCAAGCTGAT
TACCCAGAGAAAGTTCGACAATCTGACCAAGGCCGAGAGAGGCGGCCTGAGCGAACTGGATAAGGCCGGC
TTCATCAAGAGACAGCTGGTGGAAACCCGGCAGATCACAAAGCACGTGGCACAGATCCTGGACTCCCGGA
TGAACACTAAGTACGACGAGAATGACAAGCTGATCCGGGAAGTGAAAGTGATCACCCTGAAGTCCAAGCT
GGTGTCCGATTTCCGGAAGGATTTCCAGTTTTACAAAGTGCGCGAGATCAACAACTACCACCACGCCCAC
GACGCCTACCTGAACGCCGTCGTGGGAACCGCCCTGATCAAAAAGTACCCTAAGCTGGAAAGCGAGTTCG
TGTACGGCGACTACAAGGTGTACGACGTGCGGAAGATGATCGCCAAGAGCGAGCAGGAAATCGGCAAGGC
TACCGCCAAGTACTTCTTCTACAGCAACATCATGAACTTTTTCAAGACCGAGATTACCCTGGCCAACGGC
GAGATCCGGAAGCGGCCTCTGATCGAGACAAACGGCGAAACCGGGGAGATCGTGTGGGATAAGGGCCGGG
ATTTTGCCACCGTGCGGAAAGTGCTGAGCATGCCCCAAGTGAATATCGTGAAAAAGACCGAGGTGCAGAC
AGGCGGCTTCAGCAAAGAGTCTATCCTGCCCAAGAGGAACAGCGATAAGCTGATCGCCAGAAAGAAGGAC
TGGGACCCTAAGAAGTACGGCGGCTTCGACAGCCCCACCGTGGCCTATTCTGTGCTGGTGGTGGCCAAAG
TGGAAAAGGGCAAGTCCAAGAAACTGAAGAGTGTGAAAGAGCTGCTGGGGATCACCATCATGGAAAGAAG
CAGCTTCGAGAAGAATCCCATCGACTTTCTGGAAGCCAAGGGCTACAAAGAAGTGAAAAAGGACCTGATC
ATCAAGCTGCCTAAGTACTCCCTGTTCGAGCTGGAAAACGGCCGGAAGAGAATGCTGGCCTCTGCCGGCG
AACTGCAGAAGGGAAACGAACTGGCCCTGCCCTCCAAATATGTGAACTTCCTGTACCTGGCCAGCCACTA
TGAGAAGCTGAAGGGCTCCCCCGAGGATAATGAGCAGAAACAGCTGTTTGTGGAACAGCACAAGCACTAC
CTGGACGAGATCATCGAGCAGATCAGCGAGTTCTCCAAGAGAGTGATCCTGGCCGACGCTAATCTGGACA
AAGTGCTGTCCGCCTACAACAAGCACCGGGATAAGCCCATCAGAGAGCAGGCCGAGAATATCATCCACCT
GTTTACCCTGACCAATCTGGGAGCCCCTGCCGCCTTCAAGTACTTTGACACCACCATCGACCGGAAGAGG
TACACCAGCACCAAAGAGGTGCTGGACGCCACCCTGATCCACCAGAGCATCACCGGCCTGTACGAGACAC
GGATCGACCTGTCTCAGCTGGGAGGCGACAAAAGGCCGGCGGCCACGAAAAAGGCCGGCCAGGCAAAAAA
GAAAAAGGAATTCGGCAGTGGAGAGGGCAGAGGAAGTCTGCTAACATGCGGTGACGTCGAGGAGAATCCT
GGCCCAGTGAGCAAGGGCGAGGAGCTGTTCACCGGGGTGGTGCCCATCCTGGTCGAGCTGGACGGCGACG
TAAACGGCCACAAGTTCAGCGTGTCCGGCGAGGGCGAGGGCGATGCCACCTACGGCAAGCTGACCCTGAA
GTTCATCTGCACCACCGGCAAGCTGCCCGTGCCCTGGCCCACCCTCGTGACCACCCTGACCTACGGCGTG
CAGTGCTTCAGCCGCTACCCCGACCACATGAAGCAGCACGACTTCTTCAAGTCCGCCATGCCCGAAGGCT
ACGTCCAGGAGCGCACCATCTTCTTCAAGGACGACGGCAACTACAAGACCCGCGCCGAGGTGAAGTTCGA
GGGCGACACCCTGGTGAACCGCATCGAGCTGAAGGGCATCGACTTCAAGGAGGACGGCAACATCCTGGGG
CACAAGCTGGAGTACAACTACAACAGCCACAACGTCTATATCATGGCCGACAAGCAGAAGAACGGCATCA
AGGTGAACTTCAAGATCCGCCACAACATCGAGGACGGCAGCGTGCAGCTCGCCGACCACTACCAGCAGAA
CACCCCCATCGGCGACGGCCCCGTGCTGCTGCCCGACAACCACTACCTGAGCACCCAGTCCGCCCTGAGC
AAAGACCCCAACGAGAAGCGCGATCACATGGTCCTGCTGGAGTTCGTGACCGCCGCCGGGATCACTCTCG
GCATGGACGAGCTGTACAAGGAATTCTAACTAGAGCTCGCTGATCAGCCTCGACTGTGCCTTCTAGTTGC
CAGCCATCTGTTGTTTGCCCCTCCCCCGTGCCTTCCTTGACCCTGGAAGGTGCCACTCCCACTGTCCTTT
CCTAATAAAATGAGGAAATTGCATCGCATTGTCTGAGTAGGTGTCATTCTATTCTGGGGGGTGGGGTGGG
GCAGGACAGCAAGGGGGAGGATTGGGAAGAGAATAGCAGGCATGCTGGGGAGCGGCCGCAGGAACCCCTA
GTGATGGAGTTGGCCACTCCCTCTCTGCGCGCTCGCTCGCTCACTGAGGCCGGGCGACCAAAGGTCGCCC
GACGCCCGGGCTTTGCCCGGGCGGCCTCAGTGAGCGAGCGAGCGCGCAGCTGCCTGCAGGGGCGCCTGAT
GCGGTATTTTCTCCTTACGCATCTGTGCGGTATTTCACACCGCATA
[142 nt withheld, positions 6767-6908]
C
[141 nt withheld, positions 6910-7050]
CCTTTGACGTTGGAGTCCACGTTCTTT
[37 nt withheld, positions 7078-7114]
ACCCTATCTCGGGCTATTCTTTTGATTTATAAGGGATTTTGCCGATTTCGGCCTATTGGTTAAAAAATGA
GCTGATTTAACAAAAATTTAACGCGAATTTTAACAAAATATTAACGTTTACAATTTTATGGTGCACTCTC
AGTACAATCTGCTCTGATGCCGCATAGTTAAGCCAGCCCCGACACCCGCCAACACCCGCTGACGCGCCCT
GACGGGCTTGTCTGCTCCCGGCATCCGCTTACAGACAAGCTGTGACCGTCTCCGGGAGCTGCATGTGTCA
GAGGTTTTCACCGTCATCACCGAAACGCGCGAGACGAAAGGGCCTCGTGATACGCCTATTTTTATAGGTT
AATGTCATGATAATAATGGTTTCTTAGACGTCAGGTGGCACTTTTCGGGGAAATGTGCGCGGAACCCCTA
TTTGTTTATTTTTCTAAATACATTCAAATATGTATCCGCTCATGAGACAATAACCCTGATAAATGCTTCA
ATAATATTGAAAAAGGAAGAGTATGAGTATTCAACATTTCCGTGTCGCCCTTATTCCCTTTTTTGCGGCA
TTTTGCCTTCCTGTTTTTGCTCACCCAGAAACGCTGGTGAAAGTAAAAGATGCTGAAGATCAGTTGGGTG
CACGAGTGGGTTACATCGAACTGGATCTCAACAGCGGTAAGATCCTTGAGAGTTTTCGCCCCGAAGAACG
TTTTCCAATGATGAGCACTTTTAAAGTTCTGCTATGTGGCGCGGTATTATCCCGTATTGACGCCGGGCAA
GAGCAACTCGGTCGCCGCATACACTATTCTCAGAATGACTTGGTTGAGTACTCACCAGTCACAGAAAAGC
ATCTTACGGATGGCATGACAGTAAGAGAATTATGCAGTGCTGCCATAACCATGAGTGATAACACTGCGGC
CAACTTACTTCTGACAACGATCGGAGGACCGAAGGAGCTAACCGCTTTTTTGCACAACATGGGGGATCAT
GTAACTCGCCTTGATCGTTGGGAACCGGAGCTGAATGAAGCCATACCAAACGACGAGCGTGACACCACGA
TGCCTGTAGCAATGGCAACAACGTTGCGCAAACTATTAACTGGCGAACTACTTACTCTAGCTTCCCGGCA
ACAATTAATAGACTGGATGGAGGCGGATAAAGTTGCAGGACCACTTCTGCGCTCGGCCCTTCCGGCTGGC
TGGTTTATTGCTGATAAATCTGGAGCCGGTGAGCGTGGAAGCCGCGGTATCATTGCAGCACTGGGGCCAG
ATGGTAAGCCCTCCCGTATCGTAGTTATCTACACGACGGGGAGTCAGGCAACTATGGATGAACGAAATAG
ACAGATCGCTGAGATAGGTGCCTCACTGATTAAGCATTGGTAACTGTCAGACCAAGTTTACTCATATATA
CTTTAGATTGATTTAAAACTTCATTTTTAATTTAAAAGGATCTAGGTGAAGATCCTTTTTGATAATCTCA
TGACCAAAATCCCTTAACGTGAGTTTTCGTTCCACTGAGCGTCAGACCCCGTAGAAAAGATCAAAGGATC
TTCTTGAGATCCTTTTTTTCTGCGCGTAATCTGCTGCTTGCAAACAAAAAAACCACCGCTACCAGCGGTG
GTTTGTTTGCCGGATCAAGAGCTACCAACTCTTTTTCCGAAGGTAACTGGCTTCAGCAGAGCGCAGATAC
CAAATACTGTCCTTCTAGTGTAGCCGTAGTTAGGCCACCACTTCAAGAACTCTGTAGCACCGCCTACATA
CCTCGCTCTGCTAATCCTGTTACCAGTGGCTGCTGCCAGTGGCGATAAGTCGTGTCTTACCGGGTTGGAC
TCAAGACGATAGTTACCGGATAAGGCGCAGCGGTCGGGCTGAACGGGGGGTTCGTGCACACAGCCCAGCT
TGGAGCGAACGACCTACACCGAACTGAGATACCTACAGCGTGAGCTATGAGAAAGCGCCACGCTTCCCGA
AGGGAGAAAGGCGGACAGGTATCCGGTAAGCGGCAGGGTCGGAACAGGAGAGCGCACGAGGGAGCTTCCA
GGGGGAAACGCCTGGTATCTTTATAGTCCTGTCGGGTTTCGCCACCTCTGACTTGAGCGTCGATTTTTGT
GATGCTCGTCAGGGGGGCGGAGCCTATGGAAAAACGCCAGCAACGCGGCCTTTTTACGGTTCCTGGCCTT
TTGCTGGCC
Features (pLannotate 1.2.2; 19 found; start..end, strand, type, name):
     17..257     +  promoter       U6 promoter: RNA polymerase III promoter for human U6 snRNA
    286..361     +  misc_RNA       gRNA scaffold: guide RNA scaffold for the Streptococcus pyogenes CRISPR/Cas9 system
    368..411     +  misc_RNA       gRNA scaffold (fragment): guide RNA scaffold for the Streptococcus pyogenes CRISPR/Cas9 system
    458..743     +  enhancer       CMV enhancer: human cytomegalovirus immediate early enhancer; contains an 18-bp deletion relative to the standard CMV enhancer
    745..1022    +  promoter       chicken β-actin promoter: No description available
   1023..1251    +  intron         hybrid intron: hybrid between chicken β-actin (CBA) and minute virus of mice (MMV) introns (Gray et al., 2011)
   1389..2990    +  CDS            Cas9(N): N-terminal portion of Streptococcus pyogenes Cas9 (Zetsche et al., 2015)
   2991..5489    +  CDS            Cas9(C): C-terminal portion of Streptococcus pyogenes Cas9 (Zetsche et al., 2015)
   5490..5537    +  CDS            nucleoplasmin NLS: bipartite nuclear localization signal from nucleoplasmin
   5607..6320    +  CDS            EGFP: EGFP is a basic (constitutively fluorescent) green fluorescent protein published in 1996, derived from Aequorea victoria. It is reported to be a rapidly-maturing weak dimer with moderate acid sensitivity.
   6354..6465    +  polyA_signal   bGH poly(A) signal: bovine growth hormone polyadenylation signal
   6570..6710    +  repeat_region  AAV2 ITR: inverted terminal repeat of adeno-associated virus serotype 2 inverted
   6715..6766    -  misc_feature   bom (fragment): basis of mobility region from pBR322
   6785..7165    +  rep_origin     M13 ori (sequence partly withheld): M13 bacteriophage origin of replication; arrow indicates direction of (+) strand synthesis
   7241..7290    -  misc_feature   bom (fragment): basis of mobility region from pBR322
   7392..7427    -  CDS            rop (fragment): Rop protein, which maintains plasmids at low copy number; rop
   7522..7626    +  promoter       AmpR promoter: bla
   7627..8487    +  CDS            AmpR: β-lactamase; bla; confers resistance to ampicillin, carbenicillin, and related antibiotics
   8658..9246    +  rep_origin     ori: high-copy-number ColE1/pMB1/pBR322/pUC origin of replication
