[The description below was written by a language model from this plasmid's Addgene catalogue record and pLannotate feature annotations shown in this document.]
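Description:
PX458_MLX_1 is a mammalian CRISPR/Cas9 expression plasmid built on the PX458 backbone, carrying a single guide RNA directed at the 3' end of the human MLX gene (a bHLH-type transcription factor also known as TCFL4 or MAD7). It is propagated in E. coli as a high-copy plasmid through a ColE1/pUC-type origin and selected with ampicillin via the β-lactamase gene. An M13/f1-type phage origin is also annotated in the backbone, along with a single AAV2 ITR and small pBR322-derived fragments (bom, rop) that appear to be backbone remnants rather than functional elements.

The plasmid contains two expression units. A human U6 RNA polymerase III promoter drives the MLX-targeting spacer, inserted by Gibson cloning, fused to the Streptococcus pyogenes gRNA scaffold; a second partial scaffold fragment is annotated immediately downstream. A hybrid promoter consisting of the CMV enhancer, chicken β-actin promoter and a hybrid intron then drives S. pyogenes Cas9 (annotated as adjoining N- and C-terminal portions that together form one continuous coding region), followed by a nucleoplasmin nuclear localization signal and EGFP, and terminated by the bGH polyadenylation signal. The table does not annotate the short segment between the NLS and EGFP. EGFP fluorescence allows transfected, Cas9-expressing cells to be identified or sorted.

According to the depositor, the plasmid is part of a CRISPR-based epitope tagging system that adds a tag, currently FLAG, to endogenous proteins. Cutting near the 3' end of MLX allows the tag to be introduced at the native locus, supporting ChIP-seq of the DNA-binding protein with a standard tag antibody. The tag donor template is not part of this construct.
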