Addgene plasmid #86329: PX458_MLX_1
Purpose: Encodes gRNA for 3' target of human MLX
Depositing lab: Eric Mendenhall & Richard M. Myers. Depositing organization: University of Alabama in Huntsville. Publication: CETCh-seq: CRISPR epitope tagging ChIP-seq of DNA-binding proteins. Savic D, Partridge EC, Newberry KM, Smith SB, Meadows SK, Roberts BS, Mackiewicz M, Mendenhall EM, Myers RM. Genome Res. 2015 Sep 9. 10.1101/gr.193540.115 PubMed 26355004.
Backbone
  Vector backbone: PX458
  Vector type: CRISPR
Growth in bacteria
  Bacterial resistance: Ampicillin, 100 μg/mL
  Growth temperature: 37°C
  Growth strain: DH5alpha
  Copy number: High Copy
Gene/Insert
  Gene/Insert name: gRNA against MLX
  gRNA/shRNA sequence: GAAAAACCAGCTTTACTGAC
  Species: H. sapiens (human)
  Entrez Gene: MLX (a.k.a. MAD7, MXD7, TCFL4, TF4, bHLHd13)
  Cloning method: Gibson Cloning
  Sequencing primers: 5′ pBR322ori-F
Terms and licenses: Academic/Nonprofit Terms; Industry Terms: Not Available to Industry
Depositor comments: Note: This plasmid is part of the Mendenhall and Meyers CRISPR-based Tagging system to add a tag (currently using FLAG) to endogenous proteins. Please see https://www.addgene.org/crispr/tagging/ for more details.
How to cite: PX458_MLX_1 was a gift from Eric Mendenhall & Richard M. Myers (Addgene plasmid # 86329 ; http://n2t.net/addgene:86329 ; RRID:Addgene_86329)
