>Addgene plasmid #86329 | PX458_MLX_1 | addgene partial sequence | sequence record 171035 | Addgene Partial NGS Result
GACTATAAGGACCACGACGGAGACTACAAGGATCATGATATTGATTACAAAGACGATGACGATAAGATGG
CCCCAAAGAAGAAGCGGAAGGTCGGTATCCACGGAGTCCCAGCAGCCGACAAGAAGTACAGCATCGGCCT
GGACATCGGCACCAACTCTGTGGGCTGGGCCGTGATCACCGACGAGTACAAGGTGCCCAGCAAGAAATTC
AAGGTGCTGGGCAACACCGACCGGCACAGCATCAAGAAGAACCTGATCGGAGCCCTGCTGTTCGACAGCG
GCGAAACAGCCGAGGCCACCCGGCTGAAGAGAACCGCCAGAAGAAGATACACCAGACGGAAGAACCGGAT
CTGCTATCTGCAAGAGATCTTCAGCAACGAGATGGCCAAGGTGGACGACAGCTTCTTCCACAGACTGGAA
GAGTCCTTCCTGGTGGAAGAGGATAAGAAGCACGAGCGGCACCCCATCTTCGGCAACATCGTGGACGAGG
TGGCCTACCACGAGAAGTACCCCACCATCTACCACCTGAGAAAGAAACTGGTGGACAGCACCGACAAGGC
CGACCTGCGGCTGATCTATCTGGCCCTGGCCCACATGATCAAGTTCCGGGGCCACTTCCTGATCGAGGGC
GACCTGAACCCCGACAACAGCGACGTGGACAAGCTGTTCATCCAGCTGGTGCAGACCTACAACCAGCTGT
TCGAGGAAAACCCCATCAACGCCAGCGGCGTGGACGCCAAGGCCATCCTGTCTGCCAGACTGAGCAAGAG
CAGACGGCTGGAAAATCTGATCGCCCAGCTGCCCGGCGAGAAGAAGAATGGCCTGTTCGGAAACCTGATT
GCCCTGAGCCTGGGCCTGACCCCCAACTTCAAGAGCAACTTCGACCTGGCCGAGGATGCCAAACTGCAGC
TGAGCAAGGACACCTACGACGACGACCTGGACAACCTGCTGGCCCAGATCGGCGACCAGTACGCCGACCT
GTTTCTGGCCGCCAAGAACCTGTCCGACGCCATCCTGCTGAGCGACATCCTGAGAGTGAACACCGAGATC
ACCAAGGCCCCCCTGAGCGCCTCTATGATCAAGAGATACGACGAGCACCACCAGGACCTGACCCTGCTGA
AAGCTCTCGTGCGGCAGCAGCTGCCTGAGAAGTACAAAGAGATTTTCTTCGACCAGAGCAAGAACGGCTA
CGCCGGCTACATTGACGGCGGAGCCAGCCAGGAAGAGTTCTACAAGTTCATCAAGCCCATCCTGGAAAAG
ATGGACGGCACCGAGGAACTGCTCGTGAAGCTGAACAGAGAGGACCTGCTGCGGAAGCAGCGGACCTTCG
ACAACGGCAGCATCCCCCACCAGATCCACCTGGGAGAGCTGCACGCCATTCTGCGGCGGCAGGAAGATTT
TTACCCATTCCTGAAGGACAACCGGGAAAAGATCGAGAAGATCCTGACCTTCCGCATCCCCTACTACGTG
GGCCCTCTGGCCAGGGGAAACAGCAGATTCGCCTGGATGACCAGAAAGAGCGAGGAAACCATCACCCCCT
GGAACTTCGAGGAAGTGGTGGACAAGGGCGCTTCCGCCCAGAGCTTCATCGAGCGGATGACCAACTTCGA
TAAGAACCTGCCCAACGAGAAGGTGCTGCCCAAGCACAGCCTGCTGTACGAGTACTTCACCGTGTATAAC
GAGCTGACCAAAGTGAAATACGTGACCGAGGGAATGAGAAAGCCCGCCTTCCTGAGCGGCGAGCAGAAAA
AGGCCATCGTGGACCTGCTGTTCAAGACCAACCGGAAAGTGACCGTGAAGCAGCTGAAAGAGGACTACTT
CAAGAAAATCGAGTGCTTCGACTCCGTGGAAATCTCCGGCGTGGAAGATCGGTTCAACGCCTCCCTGGGC
ACATACCACGATCTGCTGAAAATTATCAAGGACAAGGACTTCCTGGACAATGAGGAAAACGAGGACATTC
TGGAAGATATCGTGCTGACCCTGACACTGTTTGAGGACAGAGAGATGATCGAGGAACGGCTGAAAACCTA
TGCCCACCTGTTCGACGACAAAGTGATGAAGCAGCTGAAGCGGCGGAGATACACCGGCTGGGGCAGGCTG
AGCCGGAAGCTGATCAACGGCATCCGGGACAAGCAGTCCGGCAAGACAATCCTGGATTTCCTGAAGTCCG
ACGGCTTCGCCAACAGAAACTTCATGCAGCTGATCCACGACGACAGCCTGACCTTTAAAGAGGACATCCA
GAAAGCCCAGGTGTCCGGCCAGGGCGATAGCCTGCACGAGCACATTGCCAATCTGGCCGGCAGCCCCGCC
ATTAAGAAGGGCATCCTGCAGACAGTGAAGGTGGTGGACGAGCTCGTGAAAGTGATGGGCCGGCACAAGC
CCGAGAACATCGTGATCGAAATGGCCAGAGAGAACCAGACCACCCAGAAGGGACAGAAGAACAGCCGCGA
GAGAATGAAGCGGATCGAAGAGGGCATCAAAGAGCTGGGCAGCCAGATCCTGAAAGAACACCCCGTGGAA
AACACCCAGCTGCAGAACGAGAAGCTGTACCTGTACTACCTGCAGAATGGGCGGGATATGTACGTGGACC
AGGAACTGGACATCAACCGGCTGTCCGACTACGATGTGGACCATATCGTGCCTCAGAGCTTTCTGAAGGA
CGACTCCATCGACAACAAGGTGCTGACCAGAAGCGACAAGAACCGGGGCAAGAGCGACAACGTGCCCTCC
GAAGAGGTCGTGAAGAAGATGAAGAACTACTGGCGGCAGCTGCTGAACGCCAAGCTGATTACCCAGAGAA
AGTTCGACAATCTGACCAAGGCCGAGAGAGGCGGCCTGAGCGAACTGGATAAGGCCGGCTTCATCAAGAG
ACAGCTGGTGGAAACCCGGCAGATCACAAAGCACGTGGCACAGATCCTGGACTCCCGGATGAACACTAAG
TACGACGAGAATGACAAGCTGATCCGGGAAGTGAAAGTGATCACCCTGAAGTCCAAGCTGGTGTCCGATT
TCCGGAAGGATTTCCAGTTTTACAAAGTGCGCGAGATCAACAACTACCACCACGCCCACGACGCCTACCT
GAACGCCGTCGTGGGAACCGCCCTGATCAAAAAGTACCCTAAGCTGGAAAGCGAGTTCGTGTACGGCGAC
TACAAGGTGTACGACGTGCGGAAGATGATCGCCAAGAGCGAGCAGGAAATCGGCAAGGCTACCGCCAAGT
ACTTCTTCTACAGCAACATCATGAACTTTTTCAAGACCGAGATTACCCTGGCCAACGGCGAGATCCGGAA
GCGGCCTCTGATCGAGACAAACGGCGAAACCGGGGAGATCGTGTGGGATAAGGGCCGGGATTTTGCCACC
GTGCGGAAAGTGCTGAGCATGCCCCAAGTGAATATCGTGAAAAAGACCGAGGTGCAGACAGGCGGCTTCA
GCAAAGAGTCTATCCTGCCCAAGAGGAACAGCGATAAGCTGATCGCCAGAAAGAAGGACTGGGACCCTAA
GAAGTACGGCGGCTTCGACAGCCCCACCGTGGCCTATTCTGTGCTGGTGGTGGCCAAAGTGGAAAAGGGC
AAGTCCAAGAAACTGAAGAGTGTGAAAGAGCTGCTGGGGATCACCATCATGGAAAGAAGCAGCTTCGAGA
AGAATCCCATCGACTTTCTGGAAGCCAAGGGCTACAAAGAAGTGAAAAAGGACCTGATCATCAAGCTGCC
TAAGTACTCCCTGTTCGAGCTGGAAAACGGCCGGAAGAGAATGCTGGCCTCTGCCGGCGAACTGCAGAAG
GGAAACGAACTGGCCCTGCCCTCCAAATATGTGAACTTCCTGTACCTGGCCAGCCACTATGAGAAGCTGA
AGGGCTCCCCCGAGGATAATGAGCAGAAACAGCTGTTTGTGGAACAGCACAAGCACTACCTGGACGAGAT
CATCGAGCAGATCAGCGAGTTCTCCAAGAGAGTGATCCTGGCCGACGCTAATCTGGACAAAGTGCTGTCC
GCCTACAACAAGCACCGGGATAAGCCCATCAGAGAGCAGGCCGAGAATATCATCCACCTGTTTACCCTGA
CCAATCTGGGAGCCCCTGCCGCCTTCAAGTACTTTGACACCACCATCGACCGGAAGAGGTACACCAGCAC
CAAAGAGGTGCTGGACGCCACCCTGATCCACCAGAGCATCACCGGCCTGTACGAGACACGGATCGACCTG
TCTCAGCTGGGAGGCGACAAAAGGCCGGCGGCCACGAAAAAGGCCGGCCAGGCAAAAAAGAAAAAGGAAT
TCGGCAGTGGAGAGGGCAGAGGAAGTCTGCTAACATGCGGTGACGTCGAGGAGAATCCTGGCCCAGTGAG
CAAGGGCGAGGAGCTGTTCACCGGGGTGGTGCCCATCCTGGTCGAGCTGGACGGCGACGTAAACGGCCAC
AAGTTCAGCGTGTCCGGCGAGGGCGAGGGCGATGCCACCTACGGCAAGCTGACCCTGAAGTTCATCTGCA
CCACCGGCAAGCTGCCCGTGCCCTGGCCCACCCTCGTGACCACCCTGACCTACGGCGTGCAGTGCTTCAG
CCGCTACCCCGACCACATGAAGCAGCACGACTTCTTCAAGTCCGCCATGCCCGAAGGCTACGTCCAGGAG
CGCACCATCTTCTTCAAGGACGACGGCAACTACAAGACCCGCGCCGAGGTGAAGTTCGAGGGCGACACCC
TGGTGAACCGCATCGAGCTGAAGGGCATCGACTTCAAGGAGGACGGCAACATCCTGGGGCACAAGCTGGA
GTACAACTACAACAGCCACAACGTCTATATCATGGCCGACAAGCAGAAGAACGGCATCAAGGTGAACTTC
AAGATCCGCCACAACATCGAGGACGGCAGCGTGCAGCTCGCCGACCACTACCAGCAGAACACCCCCATCG
GCGACGGCCCCGTGCTGCTGCCCGACAACCACTACCTGAGCACCCAGTCCGCCCTGAGCAAAGACCCCAA
CGAGAAGCGCGATCACATGGTCCTGCTGGAGTTCGTGACCGCCGCCGGGATCACTCTCGGCATGGACGAG
CTGTACAAGGAATTCTAACTAGAGCTCGCTGATCAGCCTCGACTGTGCCTTCTAGTTGCCAGCCATCTGT
TGTTTGCCCCTCCCCCGTGCCTTCCTTGACCCTGGAAGGTGCCACTCCCACTGTCCTTTCCTAATAAAAT
GAGGAAATTGCATCGCATTGTCTGAGTAGGTGTCATTCTATTCTGGGGGGTGGGGTGGGGCAGGACAGCA
AGGGGGAGGATTGGGAAGAGAATAGCAGGCATGCTGGGGAGCGGCCGCAGGAACCCCTAGTGATGGAGTT
GGCCACTCCCTCTCTGCGCGCTCGCTCGCTCACTGAGGCCGGGCGACCAAAGGTCGCCCGACGCCCGGGC
TTTGCCCGGGCGGCCTCAGTGAGCGAGCGAGCGCGCAGCTGCCTGCAGGGGCGCCTGATGCGGTATTTTC
TCCTTACGCATCTGTGCGGTATTTCACACCGCATA
[95 nt withheld, positions 5496-5590]
T
[46 nt withheld, positions 5592-5637]
C
[141 nt withheld, positions 5639-5779]
CCTTTGACGTTGGAGTCCACGTTCTTT
[37 nt withheld, positions 5807-5843]
ACTCTATCTCGGGCTATTCTTTTGATTTATAAGGGATTTTGCCGATTTCGGTCTATTGGTTAAAAAATGA
GCTGATTTAACAAAAATTTAACGCGAATTTTAACAAAATATTAACGTTTACAATTTTATGGTGCACTCTC
AGTACAATCTGCTCTGATGCCGCATAGTTAAGCCAGCCCCGACACCCGCCAACACCCGCTGACGCGCCCT
GACGGGCTTGTCTGCTCCCGGCATCCGCTTACAGACAAGCTGTGACCGTCTCCGGGAGCTGCATGTGTCA
GAGGTTTTCACCGTCATCACCGAAACGCGCGAGACGAAAGGGCCTCGTGATACGCCTATTTTTATAGGTT
AATGTCATGATAATAATGGTTTCTTAGACGTCAGGTGGCACTTTTCGGGGAAATGTGCGCGGAACCCCTA
TTTGTTTATTTTTCTAAATACATTCAAATATGTATCCGCTCATGAGACAATAACCCTGATAAATGCTTCA
ATAATATTGAAAAAGGAAGAGTATGAGTATTCAACATTTCCGTGTCGCCCTTATTCCCTTTTTTGCGGCA
TTTTGCCTTCCTGTTTTTGCTCACCCAGAAACGCTGGTGAAAGTAAAAGATGCTGAAGATCAGTTGGGTG
CACGAGTGGGTTACATCGAACTGGATCTCAACAGCGGTAAGATCCTTGAGAGTTTTCGCCCCGAAGAACG
TTTTCCAATGATGAGCACTTTTAAAGTTCTGCTATGTGGCGCGGTATTATCCCGTATTGACGCCGGGCAA
GAGCAACTCGGTCGCCGCATACACTATTCTCAGAATGACTTGGTTGAGTACTCACCAGTCACAGAAAAGC
ATCTTACGGATGGCATGACAGTAAGAGAATTATGCAGTGCTGCCATAACCATGAGTGATAACACTGCGGC
CAACTTACTTCTGACAACGATCGGAGGACCGAAGGAGCTAACCGCTTTTTTGCACAACATGGGGGATCAT
GTAACTCGCCTTGATCGTTGGGAACCGGAGCTGAATGAAGCCATACCAAACGACGAGCGTGACACCACGA
TGCCTGTAGCAATGGCAACAACGTTGCGCAAACTATTAACTGGCGAACTACTTACTCTAGCTTCCCGGCA
ACAATTAATAGACTGGATGGAGGCGGATAAAGTTGCAGGACCACTTCTGCGCTCGGCCCTTCCGGCTGGC
TGGTTTATTGCTGATAAATCTGGAGCCGGTGAGCGTGGAAGCCGCGGTATCATTGCAGCACTGGGGCCAG
ATGGTAAGCCCTCCCGTATCGTAGTTATCTACACGACGGGGAGTCAGGCAACTATGGATGAACGAAATAG
ACAGATCGCTGAGATAGGTGCCTCACTGATTAAGCATTGGTAACTGTCAGACCAAGTTTACTCATATATA
CTTTAGATTGATTTAAAACTTCATTTTTAATTTAAAAGGATCTAGGTGAAGATCCTTTTTGATAATCTCA
TGACCAAAATCCCTTAACGTGAGTTTTCGTTCCACTGAGCGTCAGACCCCGTAGAAAAGATCAAAGGATC
TTCTTGAGATCCTTTTTTTCTGCGCGTAATCTGCTGCTTGCAAACAAAAAAACCACCGCTACCAGCGGTG
GTTTGTTTGCCGGATCAAGAGCTACCAACTCTTTTTCCGAAGGTAACTGGCTTCAGCAGAGCGCAGATAC
CAAATACTGTTCTTCTAGTGTAGCCGTAGTTAGGCCACCACTTCAAGAACTCTGTAGCACCGCCTACATA
CCTCGCTCTGCTAATCCTGTTACCAGTGGCTGCTGCCAGTGGCGATAAGTCGTGTCTTACCGGGTTGGAC
TCAAGACGATAGTTACCGGATAAGGCGCAGCGGTCGGGCTGAACGGGGGGTTCGTGCACACAGCCCAGCT
TGGAGCGAACGACCTACACCGAACTGAGATACCTACAGCGTGAGCTATGAGAAAGCGCCACGCTTCCCGA
AGGGAGAAAGGCGGACAGGTATCCGGTAAGCGGCAGGGTCGGAACAGGAGAGCGCACGAGGGAGCTTCCA
GGGGGAAACGCCTGGTATCTTTATAGTCCTGTCGGGTTTCGCCACCTCTGACTTGAGCGTCGATTTTTGT
GATGCTCGTCAGGGGGGCGGAGCCTATGGAAAAACGCCAGCAACGCGGCCTTTTTACGGTTCCTGGCCTT
TTGCTGGCCTTTTGCTCACATGTGAGGGCCTATTTCCCATGATTCCTTCATATTTGCATATACGATACAA
GGCTGTTAGAGAGATAATTGGAATTAATTTGACTGTAAACACAAAGATATTAGTACAAAATACGTGACGT
AGAAAGTAATAATTTCTTGGGTAGTTTGCAGTTTTAAAATTATGTTTTAAAATGGACTATCATATGCTTA
CCGTAACTTGAAAGTATTTCGATTTCTTGGCTTTATATATCTTGTGGAAAGGACGAAACACCGAAAAACC
AGCTTTACTGACGTTTTAGAGCTAGAAATAGCAAGTTAAAATAAGGCTAGTCCGTTATCAACTTGAAAAA
GTGGCACCGAGTCGGTGCTTTTTTGTTTTAGAGCTAGAAATAGCAAGTTAAAATAAGGCTAGTCCGTTTT
TAGCGCGTGCGCCAATTCTGCAGACAAATGGCTCTAGAGGTACC
